>Addgene plasmid #28068 | NFATc1_L (OZ543) | depositor partial sequence | sequence record 13282 | Author sequence
TCTAGACCCGGGGAGCGCCCCTTCCAGTGTCGCATTTGCATGCGGAACTTTTCGCGCGGCACGCACCTTC
TCAACCATACCCGTACTCATACCGGTGAAAAACCGTTTCAGTGTCGGATCTGTATGCGAAATTTCTCCAG
GGACGACGGGTTGCGCCGGCATCTACGTACGCACACCGGCGAGAAGCCATTCCAATGCCGAATATGCATG
CGCAACTTCAGTCGCCGCGACAACCTGAACCGGCACCTAAAAACCCACCTGAGGGGATCC
