>Addgene plasmid #28068 | NFATc1_L (OZ543) | addgene partial sequence | sequence record 34367 | 28068 with OK-61 (5' GGGTAGTACGATGACGGAACCTGTC 3')
AAAATCCAAGCTTTGGCGGCCGCTGACTACAAAGACGATGATGACAAATCTAGACCCGGGGAGCGCCCCT
TCCAGTGTCGCATTTGCATGCGGAACTTTTCGCGCGGCACGCACCTTCTCAACCATACCCGTACTCATAC
CGGTGAAAAACCGTTTCAGTGTCGGATCTGTATGCGAAATTTCTCCAGGGACGACGGGTTGCGCCGGCAT
CTACGTACGCACACCGGCGAGAAGCCATTCCAATGCCGAATATGCATGCGCAACTTCAGTCGCCGCGACA
ACCTGAACCGGCACCTAAAAACCCACCTGAGGGGATCCTCTGCACAGTAGTAACTAGAGACTAGAAAAAG
GCCGACAAGTCCCGCTCCGCTGAAGATCCTGGCGTAATAGCGAAGAGGCCCGCACCGATCGCCCTTCCCA
ACAGTTGCGCAGCCTGAATGGCGAATGGG
[124 nt withheld, positions 450-573]
C
[91 nt withheld, positions 575-665]
AGGGTGATGGTTCACGTAGTGGGCCATCGCCCCTGATAGACGGTTTTTCGCCCTTTGACGTTTGGAGTCC
ACGTTCTTT
[37 nt withheld, positions 745-781]
A
