[The description below was written by a language model from this plasmid's Addgene catalogue record.]
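Description:
NFATc1_L (OZ543) is a low-copy bacterial plasmid built on the MG414 backbone (about 5.5 kb without insert) and catalogued as a zebrafish targeting reagent. It is selected with kanamycin and must be propagated in a host carrying the lacIq allele of the lac repressor, which suggests the insert sits under lac-regulated control, although the record does not name the promoter, the origin of replication or any other backbone features. No feature table is provided, so the description rests on the catalogue fields alone.

The payload is a roughly 270 bp engineered zinc finger array, cloned between XbaI and BamHI sites that both remain intact so the array can be excised. It was produced in connection with the OPEN (oligomerized pool engineering) approach and recognises a nine-base-pair half-site in the zebrafish nfatc1 gene (nuclear factor of activated T-cells, cytoplasmic, calcineurin-dependent 1). The plasmid does not contain any nfatc1 sequence itself. In a bacterial two-hybrid assay the array gave about 8.9-fold activation on its intended site, but it has not been tested as a nuclease for its ability to induce mutations at the genomic locus.

The construct is a source of the DNA-binding module rather than a ready-to-use nuclease. To be used for targeted mutagenesis, the array must be subcloned into a separate zinc finger nuclease expression vector to create a FokI fusion. It must also be paired with the complementary right-half array, NFATc1_R (OZ544), so that the two monomers bind flanking half-sites and together cleave the zebrafish target.
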