Addgene plasmid #28068: NFATc1_L (OZ543)
Depositing lab: Keith Joung. Depositing organization: Massachusetts General Hospital. Publication: Rapid "open-source" engineering of customized zinc-finger nucleases for highly efficient gene modification. Maeder ML, Thibodeau-Beganny S, Osiak A, Wright DA, Anthony RM, Eichtinger M, Jiang T, Foley JE, Winfrey RJ, Townsend JA, Unger-Wallace E, Sander JD, Muller-Lerch F, Fu F, Pearlberg J, Goebel C, Dassie JP, Pruett-Miller SM, Porteus MH, Sgroi DC, Iafrate AJ, Dobbs D, McCray PB, Cathomen T, Voytas DF, Joung JK. Mol Cell. 2008 Jul 25. 31(2):294-301. 10.1016/j.molcel.2008.06.016 PubMed 18657511.
Backbone
  Vector backbone: MG414
  Backbone size w/o insert (bp): 5493
  Vector type: Zebrafish Targeting
Growth in bacteria
  Bacterial resistance: Kanamycin, 50 μg/mL
  Growth temperature: 37°C
  Growth strain: XL1 Blue
  Growth instructions: Requires a bacterial strain such as XL1 Blue, that expresses the lacIq allele of lac repressor
  Copy number: Low Copy
Gene/Insert
  Gene/Insert name: Zinc finger array targeting NFATc1 (alt name: nuclear factor of activated T-cells, cytoplasmic, calcineurin-dependent 1)
  Species: D. rerio (zebrafish)
  Insert size (bp): 270
  GenBank ID: ENSDARG00000036168
  Entrez Gene: nfatc1 (a.k.a. CH211-198C22.2, si:ch211-198c22.2)
  Cloning method: Restriction Enzyme; 5′ cloning site XbaI (not destroyed); 3′ cloning site BamHI (not destroyed)
  Sequencing primers: 5′ OK.61 GGGTAGTACGATGACGGAACCTGTC
Terms and licenses: Academic/Nonprofit Terms; Industry Terms: Not Available to Industry
Depositor comments: This plasmid encodes a zinc finger array targeting half of a target sequence in the zebrafish gene NFATc1(see below). Please note that this plasmid does NOT contain the NFATc1 sequence. Users must order the complementary plasmid NFATc1_R (OZ544) [Addgene plasmid 28069] in order to create a zinc finger nuclease (ZFN) pair to introduce targeted mutations into this specific zebrafish gene. Users will also need to clone the zinc finger (ZF) insert of this plasmid into a zinc finger nuclease (ZFN) vector to express a FOKI fusion product. Examples of possible ZFN expression vectors that can be used are: pST1374 (Addgene plasmid 13426), pMLM290 (Addgene plasmid 21872), pMLM292 (Addgene plasmid 21873), pMLM800 (Addgene plasmid 27202) and pMLM802 (Addgene plasmid 27203). This zinc finger array was tested for binding activity to the sequence 5'-GAGGCGAGG-3' in a bacterial two hybrid assay, and resulted in 8.93 fold activation. However, this array has not yet been tested for activity as a zinc finger nuclease (i.e. for its ability to induce mutations at the intended locus). Scientists using this zinc finger array in a publication should notify and acknowledge NIH grant number R01 GM088040 in the publication. Other Articles: "Oligomerized pool engineering (OPEN): an 'open-source' protocol for making customized zinc-finger arrays." Maeder ML et al. (Nat Protoc. 2009 Sept 17. 4(10):1471-1501. Pubmed ID: 19798082 "Targeted mutagenesis in zebrafish using customized zinc-finger nucleases." Foley JE et al. (Nat Protoc. 2009 Dec 3. 4(12):1855-1867. Pubmed ID: 20010934
How to cite: NFATc1_L (OZ543) was a gift from Keith Joung (Addgene plasmid # 28068 ; http://n2t.net/addgene:28068 ; RRID:Addgene_28068)
